>Addgene plasmid #190839 | pSilencer2.1-U6-3JB1R | addgene full sequence | sequence record 379216 | Addgene NGS Result
GACGAAAGGGCCTCGTGATACGCCTATTTTTATAGGTTAATGTCATGATAATAATGGTTTCTTAGACGTC
AGGTGGCACTTTTCGGGGAAATGTGCGCGGAACCCCTATTTGTTTATTTTTCTAAATACATTCAAATATG
TATCCGCTCATGAGACAATAACCCTGATAAATGCTTCAATAATATTCCAGCAGGCAGAAGTATGCAAAGC
ATGCATCTCAATTAGTTAGCAACCAGGTGTGGAAAGTCCCCAGGCTCCCCAGCAGGCAGAAGTATGCAAA
GCATGCATCTCAATTAGTCAGCAACCATAGTCCCGCCCCTAACTCCGCCCATCCCGCCCCTAACTCCGCC
CAGTTCCGCCCATTCTCCGCCCCATGGCTGACTAATTTTTTTTATTTATGCAGAGGCCGAGGCCGCCTCT
GCCTCTGAGCTATTCCAGAAGTAGTGGGGAGGCTTTTTTGGAGGCCTAGGCTTTTGCAAAAAGCTCCCGG
GAGCTTGTATATCCATTTTCGGATCTGATCAGCACGTGATGAAAAAGCCTGAACTCACCGCGACGTCTGT
CGAGAAGTTTCTGATCGAAAAGTTCGACAGCGTCTCCGACCTGATGCAGCTCTCGGAGGGCGAAGAATCT
CGTGCTTTCAGCTTCGATGTAGGAGGGCGTGGATATGTCCTGCGGGTAAATAGCTGCGCCGATGGTTTCT
ACAAAGATCGTTATGTTTATCGGCACTTTGCATCGGCCGCGCTCCCGATTCCGGAAGTGCTTGACATTGG
GGAATTCAGCGAGAGCCTGACCTATTGCATCTCCCGCCGTGCACAGGGTGTCACGTTGCAAGACCTGCCT
GAAACCGAACTGCCCGCTGTTCTGCAGCCGGTCGCGGAGGCCATGGATGCGATCGCTGCGGCCGATCTTA
GCCAGACGAGCGGGTTCGGCCCATTCGGACCGCAAGGAATCGGTCAATACACTACATGGCGTGATTTCAT
ATGCGCGATTGCTGATCCCCATGTGTATCACTGGCAAACTGTGATGGACGACACCGTCAGTGCGTCCGTC
GCGCAGGCTCTCGATGAGCTGATGCTTTGGGCCGAGGACTGCCCCGAAGTCCGGCACCTCGTGCACGCGG
ATTTCGGCTCCAACAATGTCCTGACGGACAATGGCCGCATAACAGCGGTCATTGACTGGAGCGAGGCGAT
GTTCGGGGATTCCCAATACGAGGTCGCCAACATCTTCTTCTGGAGGCCGTGGTTGGCTTGTATGGAGCAG
CAGACGCGCTACTTCGAGCGGAGGCATCCGGAGCTTGCAGGATCGCCGCGGCTCCGGGCGTATATGCTCC
GCATTGGTCTTGACCAACTCTATCAGAGCTTGGTTGACGGCAATTTCGATGATGCAGCTTGGGCGCAGGG
TCGATGCGACGCAATCGTCCGATCCGGAGCCGGGACTGTCGGGCGTACACAAATCGCCCGCAGAAGCGCG
GCCGTCTGGACCGATGGCTGTGTAGAAGTACTCGCCGATAGTGGAAACCGACGCCCCAGCACTCGTCCGA
GGGCAAAGGAATAGCACGTGCTACGAGATTTCGATTCCACCGCCGCCTTCTATGAAAGGTTGGGCTTCGG
AATCGTTTTCCGGGACGCCGGCTGGATGATCCTCCAGCGCGGGGATCTCATGCTGGAGTTCTTCGCCCAC
CCCAACTTGTTTATTGCAGCTTATAATGGTTACAAATAAAGCAATAGCATCACAAATTTCACAAATAAAG
CATTTTTTTCACTGCATTCTAGTTGTGGTTTGTCCAAACTCATCAATGTATCTTATCATGTCTGTATACC
GTCGACCTCTAGCTAGAGCTTGGCGTAATCATGGTCATAGCTGTTTCCTGTGTGAAATTGTTATCCGCTC
ACAATTCCACACAACATACGAGCCGGAAGCATAAAGGTAAGCCTGAATATTGAAAAAGGAAGAGTATGAG
TATTCAACATTTCCGTGTCGCCCTTATTCCCTTTTTTGCGGCATTTTGCCTTCCTGTTTTTGCTCACCCA
GAAACGCTGGTGAAAGTAAAAGATGCTGAAGATCAGTTGGGTGCACGAGTGGGTTACATCGAACTGGATC
TCAACAGCGGTAAGATCCTTGAGAGTTTTCGCCCCGAAGAACGTTTTCCAATGATGAGCACTTTTAAAGT
TCTGCTATGTGGCGCGGTATTATCCCGTATTGACGCCGGGCAAGAGCAACTCGGTCGCCGCATACACTAT
TCTCAGAATGACTTGGTTGAGTACTCACCAGTCACAGAAAAGCATCTTACGGATGGCATGACAGTAAGAG
AATTATGCAGTGCTGCCATAACCATGAGTGATAACACTGCGGCCAACTTACTTCTGACAACGATCGGAGG
ACCGAAGGAGCTAACCGCTTTTTTGCACAACATGGGGGATCATGTAACTCGCCTTGATCGTTGGGAACCG
GAGCTGAATGAAGCCATACCAAACGACGAGCGTGACACCACGATGCCTGTAGCAATGGCAACAACGTTGC
GCAAACTATTAACTGGCGAACTACTTACTCTAGCTTCCCGGCAACAATTAATAGACTGGATGGAGGCGGA
TAAAGTTGCAGGACCACTTCTGCGCTCGGCCCTTCCGGCTGGCTGGTTTATTGCTGATAAATCTGGAGCC
GGTGAGCGTGGGTCTCGCGGTATCATTGCAGCACTGGGGCCAGATGGTAAGCCCTCCCGTATCGTAGTTA
TCTACACGACGGGGAGTCAGGCAACTATGGATGAACGAAATAGACAGATCGCTGAGATAGGTGCCTCACT
GATTAAGCATTGGTAACTGTCAGACCAAGTTTACTCATATATACTTTAGATTGATTTAAAACTTCATTTT
TAATTTAAAAGGATCTAGGTGAAGATCCTTTTTGATAATCTCATGACCAAAATCCCTTAACGTGAGTTTT
CGTTCCACTGAGCGTCAGACCCCGTAGAAAAGATCAAAGGATCTTCTTGAGATCCTTTTTTTCTGCGCGT
AATCTGCTGCTTGCAAACAAAAAAACCACCGCTACCAGCGGTGGTTTTTTTGCCGGATCAAGAGCTACCA
ACTCTTTTTCCGAAGGTAACTGGCTTCAGCAGAGCGCAGATACCAAATACTGTTCTTCTAGTGTAGCCGT
AGTTAGGCCACCACTTCAAGAACTCTGTAGCACCGCCTACATACCTCGCTCTGCTAATCCTGTTACCAGT
GGCTGCTGCCAGTGGCGATAAGTCGTGTCTTACCGGGTTGGACTCAAGACGATAGTTACCGGATAAGGCG
CAGCGGTCGGGCTGAACGGGGGGTTCGTGCACACAGCCCAGCTTGGAGCGAACGACCTACACCGAACTGA
GATACCTACAGCGTGAGCTATGAGAAAGCGCCACGCTTCCCGAAGGGAGAAAGGCGGACAGGTATCCGGT
AAGCGGCAGGGTCGGAACAGGAGAGCGCACGAGGGAGCTTCCAGGGGGAAACGCCTGGTATCTTTATAGT
CCTGTCGGGTTTCGCCACCTCTGACTTGAGCGTCGATTTTTGTGATGCTCGTCAGGGGGGCGGAGCCTAT
GGAAAAACGCCAGCAACGCGGCCTTTTTACGGTTCCTGGCCTTTTGCTGGCCTTTTGCTCACATGTTCTT
TCCTGCGTTATCCCCTGATTCTGTGGATAACCGTATTACCGCCTTTGAGTGAGCTGATACCGCTCGCCGC
AGCCGAACGACCGAGCGCAGCGAGTCAGTGAGCGAGGAAGCGGAAGAGCGCCCAATACGCAAACCGCCTC
TCCCCGCGCGTTGGCCGATTCATTAATGCAGCTGGCACGACAGGTTTCCCGACTGGAAAGCGGGCAGTGA
GCGCAACGCAATTAATGTGAGTTAGCTCACTCATTAGGCACCCCAGGCTTTACACTTTATGCTTCCGGCT
CGTATGTTGTGTGGAATTGTGAGCGGATAACAATTTCACACAGGAAACAGCTATGACATGATTACGAATT
GCAACGATTTAGGTGACACTATAGAAGAGAAGGAATTAATACGACTCACTATAGGGAGAGAGAGAGAATT
ACCCTCACTAAAGGGAGGAGAAGCATGAATTCCCCAGTGGAAAGACGCGCAGGCAAAACGCACCACGTGA
CGGAGCGTGACCGCGCGCCGAGCGCGCGCCAAGGTCGGGCAGGAAGAGGGCCTATTTCCCATGATTCCTT
CATATTTGCATATACGATACAAGGCTGTTAGAGAGATAATTAGAATTAATTTGACTGTAAACACAAAGAT
ATTAGTACAAAATACGTGACGTAGAAAGTAATAATTTCTTGGGTAGTTTGCAGTTTTAAAATTATGTTTT
AAAATGGACTATCATATGCTTACCGTAACTTGAAAGTATTTCGATTTCTTGGGTTTATATATCTTGTGGA
AAGGACGCGGGATCCGGCATCAATATGGTGACCTCCCGGGAGCTTCTGGACTGCGATGGGAGCACGAAAC
GTCGTGGCGCAATTGGGTGGGGAAAGTCCTTAAAAGAGGGCCACCACAGAAGCTAGCGGGGGACCACCAG
GTTGCCTAAGGGGGGTGAACCGGCCCAGGTCGGACCCGAGGAGAGAATCACTTACGGATCCTCGTTAAGT
GGCTCTCAGTCGCCCGTAACTCCGATGCCGATGCAGCGGCGACAACTGCACCCAAGGCTCGGATCCTCGG
GAACGGAGCAGGTCAAAACTCCCGTGCTGTTTTTTGGAAAAGCTTGGCACTGGCCGTCGTTTTACAACGT
CGTGACTGGGAAAACCCTGGCGTTACCCAACTTAATCGCCTTGCAGCACATCCCCCTTTCGCCAGCTGGC
GTAATAGCGAAGAGGCCCGCACCGATCGCCCTTCCCAACAGTTGCGCAGCCTGAATGGCGAATGGCGCCT
GATGCGGTATTTTCTCCTTACGCATCTGTGCGGTATTTCACACCGCATATGGTGCACTCTCAGTACAATC
TGCTCTGATGCCGCATAGTTAAGCCAGCCCCGACACCCGCCAACACCCGCTGACGCGCCCTGACGGGCTT
GTCTGCTCCCGGCATCCGCTTACAGACAAGCTGTGACCGTCTCCGGGAGCTGCATGTGTCAGAGGTTTTC
ACCGTCATCACCGAAACGCGCGA
Features (pLannotate 1.2.2; 20 found; start..end, strand, type, name):
     96..186     +  promoter       AmpR promoter (fragment): bla
    187..480     +  promoter       SV40 promoter (fragment): SV40 enhancer and early promoter
    529..1554    +  CDS            HygR: aminoglycoside phosphotransferase from E. coli; aph(4)-Ia; confers resistance to hygromycin
   1564..1689    +  CDS            ble (fragment): BLE_KLEPN - Experimental evidence at protein level: Swiss-Prot protein existence level 1. Binding protein with a strong affinity to the bleomycin family of antibiotics. Binds to CL990; an antimitotic-antibiotic compound. From Klebsiella pneumoniae.
   1684..1805    +  polyA_signal   SV40 poly(A) signal: SV40 polyadenylation signal
   1878..1894    -  protein_bind   lac operator: The lac repressor binds to the lac operator to inhibit transcription in E. coli. This inhibition can be relieved by adding lactose or isopropyl-β-D-thiogalactopyranoside (IPTG). lac repressor encoded by lacI
   1902..1926    -  promoter       lac promoter (fragment): promoter for the E. coli lac operon
   1936..1955    +  promoter       AmpR promoter (fragment): bla
   1956..2816    +  CDS            AmpR: β-lactamase; bla; confers resistance to ampicillin, carbenicillin, and related antibiotics
   2987..3575    +  rep_origin     ori: high-copy-number ColE1/pMB1/pBR322/pUC origin of replication
   3758..3850    +  CDS            lacI (fragment): lac repressor; lacI; The lac repressor binds to the lac operator to inhibit transcription in E. coli. This inhibition can be relieved by adding lactose or isopropyl-β-D-thiogalactopyranoside (IPTG).
   3863..3884    +  protein_bind   CAP binding site: CAP binding activates transcription in the presence of cAMP. E. coli catabolite activator protein
   3899..3929    +  promoter       lac promoter: promoter for the E. coli lac operon
   3937..3953    +  protein_bind   lac operator: The lac repressor binds to the lac operator to inhibit transcription in E. coli. This inhibition can be relieved by adding lactose or isopropyl-β-D-thiogalactopyranoside (IPTG). lac repressor encoded by lacI
   3997..4015    +  promoter       SP6 promoter: promoter for bacteriophage SP6 RNA polymerase
   4027..4045    +  promoter       T7 promoter: promoter for bacteriophage T7 RNA polymerase
   4176..4416    +  promoter       U6 promoter: RNA polymerase III promoter for human U6 snRNA
   4738..4892    +  CDS            lacZα (fragment): LacZα fragment of β-galactosidase; lacZ fragment
   4898..4997    -  misc_feature   bom (fragment): basis of mobility region from pBR322
   5099..1       -  CDS            rop (fragment) (across the origin): Rop protein, which maintains plasmids at low copy number; rop
