[The description below was written by a language model from this plasmid's Addgene catalogue record and pLannotate feature annotations shown in this document.]
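Description:
pSilencer2.1-U6-3JB1R is a 5,133 bp mammalian expression plasmid built on the pSilencer2.1-U6 hygro backbone, a vector designed for RNA polymerase III-driven production of small RNAs. In bacteria it is maintained as a high-copy plasmid through a ColE1/pUC-type origin and selected with ampicillin via the β-lactamase gene. For selection in mammalian cells it carries a hygromycin resistance cassette in which the hygromycin phosphotransferase coding sequence is driven by the SV40 enhancer/early promoter and terminated by an SV40 polyadenylation signal. The annotation also picks up backbone remnants from earlier cloning vectors, including lac promoter/operator elements, a lacZα fragment, SP6 and T7 phage promoters upstream of the expression cassette, and fragments of ble, lacI, bom and rop. None of these appear to have a functional role in the construct's intended use.

The payload is 3JB1R, a synthetic 295 bp insert introduced by Gibson cloning and encoding a dual-specificity RNA aptamer. It is not annotated as a feature, but it presumably occupies the unannotated interval immediately downstream of the human U6 promoter, which transcribes it as a non-coding RNA. One module of the aptamer binds O-GlcNAc transferase (OGT) and the other binds GFP. The GFP-binding portion is derived from the previously described AP3 aptamer, and in this variant the two modules are joined by a linker that adopts a folded structure. According to the associated publication, such bifunctional aptamers are used to manipulate O-GlcNAcylation in a target-specific way, presumably by bringing OGT close to a GFP-tagged protein of interest in cells. That work applied the approach to study the functions of O-GlcNAc on β-catenin.
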