Addgene plasmid #190839: pSilencer2.1-U6-3JB1R
Purpose: For mammalian expression of 3JB1R, a dual-specificity aptamer that binds OGT and GFP. Expression is driven by a U6 promoter. This dual-specificity aptamer adopts a folded linker.
Depositing lab: Gerald Hart. Depositing organization: University of Georgia. Publication: Dual-specificity RNA aptamers enable manipulation of target-specific O-GlcNAcylation and unveil functions of O-GlcNAc on beta-catenin. Zhu Y, Hart GW. Cell. 2022 Dec 30:S0092-8674(22)01529-X. doi: 10.1016/j.cell.2022.12.016. PubMed 36626902.
Backbone
  Vector backbone: pSilencer2.1-U6 hygro
  Total vector size (bp): 5133
  Vector type: Mammalian Expression, Synthetic Biology, Affinity Reagent/ Antibody
  Selectable markers: Hygromycin
Growth in bacteria
  Bacterial resistance: Ampicillin, 100 μg/mL
  Growth temperature: 37°C
  Growth strain: DH5alpha
  Copy number: High Copy
Gene/Insert
  Gene/Insert name: 3JB1R (A Dual-Specificity aptamer targeting OGT and GFP)
  Species: Synthetic
  Insert size (bp): 295
  Promoter: U6
  Cloning method: Gibson Cloning
  Sequencing primers: 5′ T7, LKO.1 5'; 3′ 2.0Rev
Terms and licenses: Academic/Nonprofit Terms; Industry Terms
Depositor comments: Sequence of the AP3 portion is from the article below: Shui, B., Ozer, A., Zipfel, W., Sahu, N., Singh, A., Lis, J.T., Shi, H., and Kotlikoff, M.I. (2012). RNA aptamers that functionally interact with green fluorescent protein and its derivatives. Nucleic Acids Res 40, e39. 10.1093/nar/gkr1264.
How to cite: pSilencer2.1-U6-3JB1R was a gift from Gerald Hart (Addgene plasmid # 190839 ; http://n2t.net/addgene:190839 ; RRID:Addgene_190839)
